Addgene plasmid #144687: TFORF3211
Purpose: Lentiviral vector for overexpressing transcription factor ORFs with unique 24-bp barcodes. Barcodes facilitate identification of transcription factors in pooled screens.
Depositing lab: Feng Zhang. Depositing organization: Broad Institute. Publication: A transcription factor atlas of directed differentiation. Joung J, Ma S, Tay T, Geiger-Schuller KR, Kirchgatterer PC, Verdine VK, Guo B, Arias-Garcia MA, Allen WE, Singh A, Kuksenko O, Abudayyeh OO, Gootenberg JS, Fu Z, Macrae RK, Buenrostro JD, Regev A, Zhang F. Cell. 2023 Jan 5;186(1):209-229.e26. doi: 10.1016/j.cell.2022.11.026. PubMed 36608654.
Backbone
  Vector backbone: pLX_TRC317
  Backbone manufacturer: Broad Institute Genetic Perturbation Platform
  Backbone size w/o insert (bp): 8264
  Vector type: Mammalian Expression, Lentiviral
  Selectable markers: Puromycin
Growth in bacteria
  Bacterial resistance: Ampicillin, 100 μg/mL
  Growth temperature: 37°C
  Growth strain: NEB Stable
  Copy number: High Copy
Gene/Insert
  Gene/Insert name: TADA2B
  Species: H. sapiens (human)
  Insert size (bp): 1193
  Entrez Gene: TADA2B (a.k.a. ADA2(beta), ADA2B)
  Promoter: EF1a
  Tag / fusion protein: V5 (C terminal on insert)
  Cloning method: Gateway Cloning
  Sequencing primers: 5′ GGGTGGAGACTGAAGTTAGGCCAG; 3′ CACATAGCGTAAAAGGAGCAACATAG
Resource information
  A portion of this plasmid was derived from a plasmid made by: Broad Institute Genetic Perturbation Platform
Terms and licenses: Academic/Nonprofit Terms; Industry Terms: Not Available to Industry
Depositor comments: XM_011513595.1 Please test multiple small colonies in case of plasmid recombination. To make this collection available in a timely manner, a portion of this collection was not fully sequenced by Addgene. If an Addgene verified full plasmid sequence is not available, please contact us prior to placing an order to request the full sequence.
How to cite: TFORF3211 was a gift from Feng Zhang (Addgene plasmid # 144687 ; http://n2t.net/addgene:144687 ; RRID:Addgene_144687)
