[The description below was written by a language model from this plasmid's Addgene catalogue record and pLannotate feature annotations shown in this document.]
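Description:
TFORF3211 is a lentiviral mammalian expression plasmid built on the pLX_TRC317 backbone, one member of a barcoded transcription factor ORF collection. It carries the human TADA2B open reading frame (also called ADA2B, a transcriptional coactivator component), introduced by Gateway cloning, so the ORF is flanked by attB1 and attB2 recombination scars. Expression is driven by the strong constitutive EF-1α promoter, and the coding sequence reads through into a C-terminal V5 epitope tag for detection. A WPRE downstream of the cassette enhances transcript stability and expression. According to the record, each construct in the series carries a unique 24-bp barcode that identifies the ORF in pooled screens. The feature table does not annotate the barcode itself, though a short U6-derived fragment sits between the V5 tag and the WPRE.

The viral framework is a third-generation, self-inactivating design. An RSV promoter fused to a truncated HIV-1 5' LTR drives genomic RNA production, followed by the Ψ packaging signal, a partial gag sequence, the RRE for Rev-dependent nuclear export, a cPPT/CTS, and a ΔU3 3' LTR. An SV40 early promoter upstream of the EF-1α cassette drives puromycin N-acetyltransferase, which allows selection of transduced cells. In bacteria the plasmid is maintained through a high-copy ColE1/pUC-type origin with ampicillin resistance, and an f1 origin is also present. The depositor notes a risk of recombination, as is common for LTR-containing plasmids.

The construct is intended for overexpressing TADA2B in mammalian cells, either individually or within pooled transcription factor screens such as directed differentiation studies, with barcode readout identifying the factor.
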