Features (pLannotate 1.2.2; 34 found; start..end, strand, type, name):
      1..1179    +  promoter       EF-1α promoter: strong constitutive promoter for human elongation factor EF-1α
   1200..1217    +  protein_bind   attB1 (fragment): mutant version of attB; core recombination site for the Gateway® BP reaction BP Clonase™
   1226..2209    +  CDS            TADA2B (fragment): TAD2B_HUMAN - Also known as ADA2B. Experimental evidence at protein level: Swiss-Prot protein existence level 1. Coactivates PAX5-dependent transcription together with either SMARCA4 or GCN5L2. From Homo sapiens (Human).
   2217..2234    -  protein_bind   attB2 (fragment): mutant version of attB; core recombination site for the Gateway® BP reaction BP Clonase™
   2243..2284    +  CDS            V5 tag: epitope tag from simian virus 5
   2300..2353    +  promoter       U6 promoter (fragment): RNA polymerase III promoter for human U6 snRNA
   2395..2983    +  misc_feature   WPRE: woodchuck hepatitis virus posttranscriptional regulatory element
   3034..3053    +  misc_feature   cPPT/CTS (fragment): central polypurine tract and central termination sequence of HIV-1
   3055..3288    +  LTR            3' LTR (ΔU3): self-inactivating 3' long terminal repeat (LTR) from HIV-1
   3366..3487    +  polyA_signal   SV40 poly(A) signal: SV40 polyadenylation signal
   3527..3662    +  rep_origin     SV40 ori: SV40 origin of replication
   3683..3701    -  promoter       T7 promoter: promoter for bacteriophage T7 RNA polymerase
   3709..3864    +  CDS            lacZα (fragment): LacZα fragment of β-galactosidase; lacZ fragment
   3869..4297    +  rep_origin     f1 ori (sequence partly withheld): f1 bacteriophage origin of replication; arrow indicates direction of (+) strand synthesis
   4350..4454    +  promoter       AmpR promoter: bla
   4455..5315    +  CDS            AmpR: β-lactamase; bla; confers resistance to ampicillin, carbenicillin, and related antibiotics
   5486..6074    +  rep_origin     ori: high-copy-number ColE1/pMB1/pBR322/pUC origin of replication
   6257..6349    +  CDS            lacI (fragment): lac repressor; lacI; The lac repressor binds to the lac operator to inhibit transcription in E. coli. This inhibition can be relieved by adding lactose or isopropyl-β-D-thiogalactopyranoside (IPTG).
   6362..6383    +  protein_bind   CAP binding site: CAP binding activates transcription in the presence of cAMP. E. coli catabolite activator protein
   6398..6428    +  promoter       lac promoter: promoter for the E. coli lac operon
   6436..6452    +  protein_bind   lac operator: The lac repressor binds to the lac operator to inhibit transcription in E. coli. This inhibition can be relieved by adding lactose or isopropyl-β-D-thiogalactopyranoside (IPTG). lac repressor encoded by lacI
   6497..6515    +  promoter       T3 promoter: promoter for bacteriophage T3 RNA polymerase
   6543..6769    +  promoter       RSV promoter: Rous sarcoma virus enhancer/promoter
   6770..6950    +  LTR            5' LTR (truncated): truncated 5' long terminal repeat (LTR) from HIV-1
   6997..7122    +  misc_feature   HIV-1 Ψ: packaging signal of human immunodeficiency virus type 1
   7106..7469    +  CDS            HIV-1 gag (fragment): gag protein from human immunodeficiency virus 1; gag
   7615..7848    +  misc_feature   RRE: The Rev response element (RRE) of HIV-1 allows for Rev-dependent mRNA export from the nucleus to the cytoplasm.
   8225..8251    +  CDS            Rev (fragment): human immunodeficiency virus 1 (HIV-1) Rev protein; rev; enhances nuclear export of unspliced and incompletely spliced viral mRNAs
   8258..8281    +  promoter       SV40 promoter (fragment): SV40 early promoter
   8282..8353    +  promoter       SV40 promoter (fragment): SV40 enhancer and early promoter
   8377..8512    +  rep_origin     SV40 ori: SV40 origin of replication
   8558..9154    +  CDS            PuroR (fragment): puromycin N-acetyltransferase; pac from Streptomyces; confers resistance to puromycin
   9203..9320    +  misc_feature   cPPT/CTS: central polypurine tract and central termination sequence of HIV-1
   9385..9451    +  CDS            small t antigen (fragment): SV40 (simian virus 40) small t antigen
>Addgene plasmid #144687 | TFORF3211 | addgene full sequence | sequence record 350843 | Addgene NGS Result
GGCTCCGGTGCCCGTCAGTGGGCAGAGCGCACATCGCCCACAGTCCCCGAGAAGTTGGGGGGAGGGGTCG
GCAATTGAACCGGTGCCTAGAGAAGGTGGCGCGGGGTAAACTGGGAAAGTGATGTCGTGTACTGGCTCCG
CCTTTTTCCCGAGGGTGGGGGAGAACCGTATATAAGTGCAGTAGTCGCCGTGAACGTTCTTTTTCGCAAC
GGGTTTGCCGCCAGAACACAGGTAAGTGCCGTGTGTGGTTCCCGCGGGCCTGGCCTCTTTACGGGTTATG
GCCCTTGCGTGCCTTGAATTACTTCCACCTGGCTGCAGTACGTGATTCTTGATCCCGAGCTTCGGGTTGG
AAGTGGGTGGGAGAGTTCGAGGCCTTGCGCTTAAGGAGCCCCTTCGCCTCGTGCTTGAGTTGAGGCCTGG
CCTGGGCGCTGGGGCCGCCGCGTGCGAATCTGGTGGCACCTTCGCGCCTGTCTCGCTGCTTTCGATAAGT
CTCTAGCCATTTAAAATTTTTGATGACCTGCTGCGACGCTTTTTTTCTGGCAAGATAGTCTTGTAAATGC
GGGCCAAGATCTGCACACTGGTATTTCGGTTTTTGGGGCCGCGGGCGGCGACGGGGCCCGTGCGTCCCAG
CGCACATGTTCGGCGAGGCGGGGCCTGCGAGCGCGGCCACCGAGAATCGGACGGGGGTAGTCTCAAGCTG
GCCGGCCTGCTCTGGTGCCTGGCCTCGCGCCGCCGTGTATCGCCCCGCCCTGGGCGGCAAGGCTGGCCCG
GTCGGCACCAGTTGCGTGAGCGGAAAGATGGCCGCTTCCCGGCCCTGCTGCAGGGAGCTCAAAATGGAGG
ACGCGGCGCTCGGGAGAGCGGGCGGGTGAGTCACCCACACAAAGGAAAAGGGCCTTTCCGTCCTCAGCCG
TCGCTTCATGTGACTCCACGGAGTACCGGGCGCCGTCCAGGCACCTCGATTAGTTCTCGAGCTTTTGGAG
TACGTCGTCTTTAGGTTGGGGGGAGGGGTTTTATGCGATGGAGTTTCCCCACACTGAGTGGGTGGAGACT
GAAGTTAGGCCAGCTTGGCACTTGATGTAATTCTCCTTGGAATTTGCCCTTTTTGAGTTTGGATCTTGGT
TCATTCTCAAGCCTCAGACAGTGGTTCAAAGTTTTTTTCTTCCATTTCAGGTGTCGTGAGGCTAGCATCG
ATTGATCAACAAGTTTGTACAAAAAAGTTGGCACCATGGCTGCCCACGTTGGTGCTTCCCGGACTCCCCA
AGAGGTGATGGAGCATTACGTGAGCATGTACATCCACGGGAACCTGGGGAAGGCCTGCATCCCCGACACC
ATCCCCAACCGCGTGACAGACCACACCTGTCCCAGCGGAGGCCCCCTCTCACCCAGCCTCACCACCCCGC
TGCCCCCGCTGGACATCTCTGTGGCTGAGCAGCAGCAGCTGGGCTACATGCCGCTGCGGGATGATTACGA
GATCGAGTATGACCAGGATGCCGAGACGCTCATCAGCGGGCTCTCTGTCAACTATGATGACGACGACGTG
GAGATCGAGCTGAAGCGCGCCCACGTGGACATGTACGTGCGGAAGCTGAAAGAGAGACAGCGGCGGAAGA
ACATCGCCCGTGACTACAATCTGGTGCCAGCCTTCCTGGGGAAGGACAAGAAGGAGAAGGAAAAGGCGCT
GAAGCGCAAGATCACCAAGGAGGAGAAGGAGCTGCGCCTGAAGCTGAGGCCGCTGTACCAGTTCATGTCA
TGCAAGGAGTTTGATGACCTTTTTGAAAACATGCACAAAGAAAAAATGCTCCGGGCCAAGATCCGAGAAC
TGCAGCGGTACCGGCGAAACGGGATCACCAAGATGGAAGAGTCGGCAGAGTACGAGGCAGCGCGGCATAA
ACGGGAGAAGAGGAAGGAGAACAAAAACCTAGCCGGCTCCAAACGGGGAAAGGAGGACGGCAAAGACAGC
GAGTTCGCCGCCATTGAGAACCTTCCAGGCTTCGAGCTCCTGTCAGATCGCGAGAAGGTGCTCTGCAGCT
CTTTAAACTTGAGTCCAGCCCGCTACGTGACTGTGAAGACTATTATAATTAAAGACCACCTCCAGAAGCG
GCAAGGAATCCCCTCCAAAAGCCGCCTTCCTAGCTACCTGGACAAAGTCCTAAAGAAAAGGATTTTGAAT
TTCCTCACAGAAAGCGGCTGGATCTCCAGGGACGCGTCTTTGCCAACTTTCTTGTACAAAGTGGTTGATA
TCGGTAAGCCTATCCCTAACCCTCTCCTCGGTCTCGATTCTACGTAGTAATGAACTAGTCCGTAACTTGA
AAGTATTTCGATTTCTTGGCTTTATATATCTTGTGGAAAGGACGATCACGCAAGCCACTCCTGCTGTTCA
CGCGTTAAGTCGACAATCAACCTCTGGATTACAAAATTTGTGAAAGATTGACTGGTATTCTTAACTATGT
TGCTCCTTTTACGCTATGTGGATACGCTGCTTTAATGCCTTTGTATCATGCTATTGCTTCCCGTATGGCT
TTCATTTTCTCCTCCTTGTATAAATCCTGGTTGCTGTCTCTTTATGAGGAGTTGTGGCCCGTTGTCAGGC
AACGTGGCGTGGTGTGCACTGTGTTTGCTGACGCAACCCCCACTGGTTGGGGCATTGCCACCACCTGTCA
GCTCCTTTCCGGGACTTTCGCTTTCCCCCTCCCTATTGCCACGGCGGAACTCATCGCCGCCTGCCTTGCC
CGCTGCTGGACAGGGGCTCGGCTGTTGGGCACTGACAATTCCGTGGTGTTGTCGGGGAAATCATCGTCCT
TTCCTTGGCTGCTCGCCTGTGTTGCCACCTGGATTCTGCGCGGGACGTCCTTCTGCTACGTCCCTTCGGC
CCTCAATCCAGCGGACCTTCCTTCCCGCGGCCTGCTGCCGGCTCTGCGGCCTCTTCCGCGTCTTCGCCTT
CGCCCTCAGACGAGTCGGATCTCCCTTTGGGCCGCCTCCCCGCGTCGACTTTAAGACCAATGACTTACAA
GGCAGCTGTAGATCTTAGCCACTTTTTAAAAGAAAAGGGGGGACTGGAAGGGCTAATTCACTCCCAACGA
AGACAAGATCTGCTTTTTGCTTGTACTGGGTCTCTCTGGTTAGACCAGATCTGAGCCTGGGAGCTCTCTG
GCTAACTAGGGAACCCACTGCTTAAGCCTCAATAAAGCTTGCCTTGAGTGCTTCAAGTAGTGTGTGCCCG
TCTGTTGTGTGACTCTGGTAACTAGAGATCCCTCAGACCCTTTTAGTCAGTGTGGAAAATCTCTAGCAGT
ACGTATAGTAGTTCATGTCATCTTATTATTCAGTATTTATAACTTGCAAAGAAATGAATATCAGAGAGTG
AGAGGAACTTGTTTATTGCAGCTTATAATGGTTACAAATAAAGCAATAGCATCACAAATTTCACAAATAA
AGCATTTTTTTCACTGCATTCTAGTTGTGGTTTGTCCAAACTCATCAATGTATCTTATCATGTCTGGCTC
TAGCTATCCCGCCCCTAACTCCGCCCATCCCGCCCCTAACTCCGCCCAGTTCCGCCCATTCTCCGCCCCA
TGGCTGACTAATTTTTTTTATTTATGCAGAGGCCGAGGCCGCCTCGGCCTCTGAGCTATTCCAGAAGTAG
TGAGGAGGCTTTTTTGGAGGCCTAGGGACGTACCCAATTCGCCCTATAGTGAGTCGTATTACGCGCGCTC
ACTGGCCGTCGTTTTACAACGTCGTGACTGGGAAAACCCTGGCGTTACCCAACTTAATCGCCTTGCAGCA
CATCCCCCTTTCGCCAGCTGGCGTAATAGCGAAGAGGCCCGCACCGATCGCCCTTCCCAACAGTTGCGCA
GCCTGAATGGCGAATGGG
[124 nt withheld, positions 3869-3992]
C
[91 nt withheld, positions 3994-4084]
A
[49 nt withheld, positions 4086-4134]
CCTTTGACGTTGGAGTCCACGTTCTTT
[37 nt withheld, positions 4162-4198]
ACCCTATCTCGGTCTATTCTTTTGATTTATAAGGGATTTTGCCGATTTCGGCCTATTGGTTAAAAAATGA
GCTGATTTAACAAAAATTTAACGCGAATTTTAACAAAATATTAACGCTTACAATTTAGGTGGCACTTTTC
GGGGAAATGTGCGCGGAACCCCTATTTGTTTATTTTTCTAAATACATTCAAATATGTATCCGCTCATGAG
ACAATAACCCTGATAAATGCTTCAATAATATTGAAAAAGGAAGAGTATGAGTATTCAACATTTCCGTGTC
GCCCTTATTCCCTTTTTTGCGGCATTTTGCCTTCCTGTTTTTGCTCACCCAGAAACGCTGGTGAAAGTAA
AAGATGCTGAAGATCAGTTGGGTGCACGAGTGGGTTACATCGAACTGGATCTCAACAGCGGTAAGATCCT
TGAGAGTTTTCGCCCCGAAGAACGTTTTCCAATGATGAGCACTTTTAAAGTTCTGCTATGTGGCGCGGTA
TTATCCCGTATTGACGCCGGGCAAGAGCAACTCGGTCGCCGCATACACTATTCTCAGAATGACTTGGTTG
AGTACTCACCAGTCACAGAAAAGCATCTTACGGATGGCATGACAGTAAGAGAATTATGCAGTGCTGCCAT
AACCATGAGTGATAACACTGCGGCCAACTTACTTCTGACAACGATCGGAGGACCGAAGGAGCTAACCGCT
TTTTTGCACAACATGGGGGATCATGTAACTCGCCTTGATCGTTGGGAACCGGAGCTGAATGAAGCCATAC
CAAACGACGAGCGTGACACCACGATGCCTGTAGCAATGGCAACAACGTTGCGCAAACTATTAACTGGCGA
ACTACTTACTCTAGCTTCCCGGCAACAATTAATAGACTGGATGGAGGCGGATAAAGTTGCAGGACCACTT
CTGCGCTCGGCCCTTCCGGCTGGCTGGTTTATTGCTGATAAATCTGGAGCCGGTGAGCGTGGGTCTCGCG
GTATCATTGCAGCACTGGGGCCAGATGGTAAGCCCTCCCGTATCGTAGTTATCTACACGACGGGGAGTCA
GGCAACTATGGATGAACGAAATAGACAGATCGCTGAGATAGGTGCCTCACTGATTAAGCATTGGTAACTG
TCAGACCAAGTTTACTCATATATACTTTAGATTGATTTAAAACTTCATTTTTAATTTAAAAGGATCTAGG
TGAAGATCCTTTTTGATAATCTCATGACCAAAATCCCTTAACGTGAGTTTTCGTTCCACTGAGCGTCAGA
CCCCGTAGAAAAGATCAAAGGATCTTCTTGAGATCCTTTTTTTCTGCGCGTAATCTGCTGCTTGCAAACA
AAAAAACCACCGCTACCAGCGGTGGTTTGTTTGCCGGATCAAGAGCTACCAACTCTTTTTCCGAAGGTAA
CTGGCTTCAGCAGAGCGCAGATACCAAATACTGTTCTTCTAGTGTAGCCGTAGTTAGGCCACCACTTCAA
GAACTCTGTAGCACCGCCTACATACCTCGCTCTGCTAATCCTGTTACCAGTGGCTGCTGCCAGTGGCGAT
AAGTCGTGTCTTACCGGGTTGGACTCAAGACGATAGTTACCGGATAAGGCGCAGCGGTCGGGCTGAACGG
GGGGTTCGTGCACACAGCCCAGCTTGGAGCGAACGACCTACACCGAACTGAGATACCTACAGCGTGAGCT
ATGAGAAAGCGCCACGCTTCCCGAAGGGAGAAAGGCGGACAGGTATCCGGTAAGCGGCAGGGTCGGAACA
GGAGAGCGCACGAGGGAGCTTCCAGGGGGAAACGCCTGGTATCTTTATAGTCCTGTCGGGTTTCGCCACC
TCTGACTTGAGCGTCGATTTTTGTGATGCTCGTCAGGGGGGCGGAGCCTATGGAAAAACGCCAGCAACGC
GGCCTTTTTACGGTTCCTGGCCTTTTGCTGGCCTTTTGCTCACATGTTCTTTCCTGCGTTATCCCCTGAT
TCTGTGGATAACCGTATTACCGCCTTTGAGTGAGCTGATACCGCTCGCCGCAGCCGAACGACCGAGCGCA
GCGAGTCAGTGAGCGAGGAAGCGGAAGAGCGCCCAATACGCAAACCGCCTCTCCCCGCGCGTTGGCCGAT
TCATTAATGCAGCTGGCACGACAGGTTTCCCGACTGGAAAGCGGGCAGTGAGCGCAACGCAATTAATGTG
AGTTAGCTCACTCATTAGGCACCCCAGGCTTTACACTTTATGCTTCCGGCTCGTATGTTGTGTGGAATTG
TGAGCGGATAACAATTTCACACAGGAAACAGCTATGACCATGATTACGCCAAGCGCGCAATTAACCCTCA
CTAAAGGGAACAAAAGCTGGAGCTGCAAGCTTAATGTAGTCTTATGCAATACTCTTGTAGTCTTGCAACA
TGGTAACGATGAGTTAGCAACATGCCTTACAAGGAGAGAAAAAGCACCGTGCATGCCGATTGGTGGAAGT
AAGGTGGTACGATCGTGCCTTATTAGGAAGGCAACAGACGGGTCTGACATGGATTGGACGAACCACTGAA
TTGCCGCATTGCAGAGATATTGTATTTAAGTGCCTAGCTCGATACATAAACGGGTCTCTCTGGTTAGACC
AGATCTGAGCCTGGGAGCTCTCTGGCTAACTAGGGAACCCACTGCTTAAGCCTCAATAAAGCTTGCCTTG
AGTGCTTCAAGTAGTGTGTGCCCGTCTGTTGTGTGACTCTGGTAACTAGAGATCCCTCAGACCCTTTTAG
TCAGTGTGGAAAATCTCTAGCAGTGGCGCCCGAACAGGGACTTGAAAGCGAAAGGGAAACCAGAGGAGCT
CTCTCGACGCAGGACTCGGCTTGCTGAAGCGCGCACGGCAAGAGGCGAGGGGCGGCGACTGGTGAGTACG
CCAAAAATTTTGACTAGCGGAGGCTAGAAGGAGAGAGATGGGTGCGAGAGCGTCAGTATTAAGCGGGGGA
GAATTAGATCGCGATGGGAAAAAATTCGGTTAAGGCCAGGGGGAAAGAAAAAATATAAATTAAAACATAT
AGTATGGGCAAGCAGGGAGCTAGAACGATTCGCAGTTAATCCTGGCCTGTTAGAAACATCAGAAGGCTGT
AGACAAATACTGGGACAGCTACAACCATCCCTTCAGACAGGATCAGAAGAACTTAGATCATTATATAATA
CAGTAGCAACCCTCTATTGTGTGCATCAAAGGATAGAGATAAAAGACACCAAGGAAGCTTTAGACAAGAT
AGAGGAAGAGCAAAACAAAAGTAAGACCACCGCACAGCAAGCGGCCGCTGATCTTCAGACCTGGAGGAGG
AGATATGAGGGACAATTGGAGAAGTGAATTATATAAATATAAAGTAGTAAAAATTGAACCATTAGGAGTA
GCACCCACCAAGGCAAAGAGAAGAGTGGTGCAGAGAGAAAAAAGAGCAGTGGGAATAGGAGCTTTGTTCC
TTGGGTTCTTGGGAGCAGCAGGAAGCACTATGGGCGCAGCGTCAATGACGCTGACGGTACAGGCCAGACA
ATTATTGTCTGGTATAGTGCAGCAGCAGAACAATTTGCTGAGGGCTATTGAGGCGCAACAGCATCTGTTG
CAACTCACAGTCTGGGGCATCAAGCAGCTCCAGGCAAGAATCCTGGCTGTGGAAAGATACCTAAAGGATC
AACAGCTCCTGGGGATTTGGGGTTGCTCTGGAAAACTCATTTGCACCACTGCTGTGCCTTGGAATGCTAG
TTGGAGTAATAAATCTCTGGAACAGATTTGGAATCACACGACCTGGATGGAGTGGGACAGAGAAATTAAC
AATTACACAAGCTTAATACACTCCTTAATTGAAGAATCGCAAAACCAGCAAGAAAAGAATGAACAAGAAT
TATTGGAATTAGATAAATGGGCAAGTTTGTGGAATTGGTTTAACATAACAAATTGGCTGTGGTATATAAA
ATTATTCATAATGATAGTAGGAGGCTTGGTAGGTTTAAGAATAGTTTTTGCTGTACTTTCTATAGTGAAT
AGAGTTAGGCAGGGATATTCACCATTATCGTTTCAGACCCACCTCCCAACCCCGAGGGGACCCATGCATT
GCATCTCAATTAGTCAGCAACCAGGTGTGGAAAGTCCCCAGGCTCCCCAGCAGGCAGAAGTATGCAAAGC
ATGCGTCTCAATTAGTCAGCAACCATAGTCCCGCCCCTAACTCCGCCCATCCCGCCCCTAACTCCGCCCA
GTTCCGCCCATTCTCCGCCCCATGGCTGACTAATTTTTTTTATTTATGCAGAGGCCGAGGCCGCCTCGGC
CTCTGAGCTATTCCAGAAGTAGTGAGGAGGCTTTTTTGGAGGCCTAGGCTTTTGCAAAAAGCTTTCTAGA
GGTACCACCGGAGCTTACCATGACCGAGTACAAGCCCACGGTGCGCCTCGCCACCCGCGACGACGTCCCC
AGGGCCGTACGCACCCTCGCCGCCGCGTTCGCCGACTACCCCGCCACGCGCCACACCGTCGATCCGGACC
GCCACATCGAGCGGGTCACCGAGCTGCAAGAACTCTTCCTCACGCGCGTCGGGCTCGACATCGGCAAGGT
GTGGGTCGCGGACGACGGCGCCGCCGTGGCGGTCTGGACCACGCCGGAGAGCGTCGAAGCGGGGGCGGTG
TTCGCCGAGATCGGCCCGCGCATGGCCGAGTTGAGCGGTTCCCGGCTGGCCGCGCAGCAACAGATGGAAG
GCCTCCTGGCGCCGCACCGGCCCAAGGAGCCCGCGTGGTTCCTGGCCACCGTCGGCGTCTCGCCCGACCA
CCAGGGCAAGGGTCTGGGCAGCGCCGTCGTGCTCCCCGGAGTGGAGGCGGCCGAGCGCGCCGGGGTGCCC
GCCTTCCTGGAGACCTCCGCGCCCCGCAACCTCCCCTTCTACGAGCGGCTCGGCTTCACCGTCACCGCCG
ACGTCGAGGTGCCCGAAGGACCGCGCACCTGGTGCATGACCCGCAAGCCCGGTGCCAGTTAACGAATTCT
AGATCTTGAGACAAATGGCAGTATTCATCCACAATTTTAAAAGAAAAGGGGGGATTGGGGGGTACAGTGC
AGGGGAAAGAATAGTAGACATAATAGCAACAGACATACAAACTAAAGAATTACAAAAACAAATTACAAAA
ATTCAAAATTTTCGGGTTTATTACAGGGACAGCAGAGATCCACTTTGGCGCCGGCTCGAGGCCTGCAGGT
GCAAAGATGGATAAAGTTTTAAACAGAGAGGAATCTTTGCAGCTAATGGACCTTCTAGGTCTTGAAAGGA
GTGGGAATT
