>Addgene plasmid #144687 | TFORF3211 | depositor partial sequence | sequence record 286176 | Insert
ATCGATTGATCAACAAGTTTGTACAAAAAAGTTGGCACCATGGCTGCCCACGTTGGTGCTTCCCGGACTC
CCCAAGAGGTGATGGAGCATTACGTGAGCATGTACATCCACGGGAACCTGGGGAAGGCCTGCATCCCCGA
CACCATCCCCAACCGCGTGACAGACCACACCTGTCCCAGCGGAGGCCCCCTCTCACCCAGCCTCACCACC
CCGCTGCCCCCGCTGGACATCTCTGTGGCTGAGCAGCAGCAGCTGGGCTACATGCCGCTGCGGGATGATT
ACGAGATCGAGTATGACCAGGATGCCGAGACGCTCATCAGCGGGCTCTCTGTCAACTATGATGACGACGA
CGTGGAGATCGAGCTGAAGCGCGCCCACGTGGACATGTACGTGCGGAAGCTGAAAGAGAGACAGCGGCGG
AAGAACATCGCCCGTGACTACAATCTGGTGCCAGCCTTCCTGGGGAAGGACAAGAAGGAGAAGGAAAAGG
CGCTGAAGCGCAAGATCACCAAGGAGGAGAAGGAGCTGCGCCTGAAGCTGAGGCCGCTGTACCAGTTCAT
GTCATGCAAGGAGTTTGATGACCTTTTTGAAAACATGCACAAAGAAAAAATGCTCCGGGCCAAGATCCGA
GAACTGCAGCGGTACCGGCGAAACGGGATCACCAAGATGGAAGAGTCGGCAGAGTACGAGGCAGCGCGGC
ATAAACGGGAGAAGAGGAAGGAGAACAAAAACCTAGCCGGCTCCAAACGGGGAAAGGAGGACGGCAAAGA
CAGCGAGTTCGCCGCCATTGAGAACCTTCCAGGCTTCGAGCTCCTGTCAGATCGCGAGAAGGTGCTCTGC
AGCTCTTTAAACTTGAGTCCAGCCCGCTACGTGACTGTGAAGACTATTATAATTAAAGACCACCTCCAGA
AGCGGCAAGGAATCCCCTCCAAAAGCCGCCTTCCTAGCTACCTGGACAAAGTCCTAAAGAAAAGGATTTT
GAATTTCCTCACAGAAAGCGGCTGGATCTCCAGGGACGCGTCTTTGCCAACTTTCTTGTACAAAGTGGTT
GATATCGGTAAGCCTATCCCTAACCCTCTCCTCGGTCTCGATTCTACGTAGTAATGAACTAGTCCGTAAC
TTGAAAGTATTTCGATTTCTTGGCTTTATATATCTTGTGGAAAGGACGATCACGCAAGCCACTCCTGCTG
TTC
