>Addgene plasmid #144687 | TFORF3211 | depositor partial sequence | sequence record 286177 | Barcode
TCACGCAAGCCACTCCTGCTGTTC
